Addgene plasmid #198805: pHW449
Purpose: Direct light-gated cation channel from Chlamydomonas reinhardtii that allows neuron deploarization through brief pulses of blue light.
Depositing lab: Paul Sternberg. Depositing organization: California Institute of Technology. Publication: A cGAL-UAS bipartite expression toolkit for Caenorhabditis elegans sensory neurons. Nava S, Palma W, Wan X, Oh JY, Gharib S, Wang H, Revanna JS, Tan M, Zhang M, Liu J, Chen CH, Lee JS, Perry B, Sternberg PW. Proc Natl Acad Sci U S A. 2023 Dec 19;120(51):e2221680120. doi: 10.1073/pnas.2221680120. Epub 2023 Dec 14. PubMed 38096407.
Backbone
  Vector backbone: pPD117.01
  Backbone manufacturer: Fire Lab C. elegans Vector Kit
  Vector type: Worm Expression
Growth in bacteria
  Bacterial resistance: Ampicillin, 100 μg/mL
  Growth temperature: 37°C
  Growth strain: DH5alpha
  Copy number: High Copy
Gene/Insert
  Gene/Insert name: 15xUAS::hChR2(H134R)-YFP::let-858 3'UTR
  Species: C. elegans (nematode)
  Insert size (bp): 2927
  Cloning method: Restriction Enzyme; 5′ cloning site AgeI (unknown if destroyed); 3′ cloning site EcoRI (unknown if destroyed)
Terms and licenses: Academic/Nonprofit Terms; Industry Terms: Not Available to Industry
How to cite: pHW449 was a gift from Paul Sternberg (Addgene plasmid # 198805 ; http://n2t.net/addgene:198805 ; RRID:Addgene_198805)
