[The description below was written by a language model from this plasmid's Addgene catalogue record and pLannotate feature annotations shown in this document.]
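Description:
pHW449 is a C. elegans expression plasmid built on the pPD117.01 backbone from the Fire Lab vector kit. It serves as an optogenetic effector construct for the cGAL-UAS bipartite expression system. In E. coli it is maintained as a high-copy plasmid through a ColE1/pUC-type origin and selected with ampicillin through the β-lactamase gene and its native promoter. Remnants of the pUC cloning region are also annotated: a lacI fragment, CAP binding site, lac promoter and operator, and a fragment of the multiple cloning site. These have no evident role in worm expression.

The insert is recorded as about 2.9 kb and was cloned between AgeI and EcoRI sites. It begins with three tandem 5X UAS blocks, which together give fifteen Gal4-binding sites. A stretch of several hundred bases between the UAS array and the coding sequence is unannotated. It presumably holds a basal promoter, but the record does not identify one. Downstream lies the H134R mutant of channelrhodopsin-2, the blue-light-gated cation channel from Chlamydomonas reinhardtii. It is followed closely by EYFP, which matches the hChR2(H134R)-YFP fusion named in the catalogue and allows expression and localization to be visualized. The catalogue lists a let-858 3'UTR as the terminating element. The feature table does not annotate it, although an unannotated region after EYFP is where it would sit.

Because transcription depends on Gal4-type binding at the UAS sites, the channel should be produced only in cells that also carry a cGAL driver. Pairing this effector with neuron-specific driver strains lets defined neurons, such as sensory neurons, be depolarized by brief pulses of blue light.
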