Features (pLannotate 1.2.2; 13 found; start..end, strand, type, name):
     36..130     +  protein_bind   5X UAS: five tandem copies of the "ScaI site" 17-mer CGGAGTACTGTCCTCCG, an upstream activating sequence (UAS) that efficiently binds yeast Gal4 (Webster et al., 1988; Pfeiffer et al., 2010) GAL4
    169..263     +  protein_bind   5X UAS: five tandem copies of the "ScaI site" 17-mer CGGAGTACTGTCCTCCG, an upstream activating sequence (UAS) that efficiently binds yeast Gal4 (Webster et al., 1988; Pfeiffer et al., 2010) GAL4
    302..396     +  protein_bind   5X UAS: five tandem copies of the "ScaI site" 17-mer CGGAGTACTGTCCTCCG, an upstream activating sequence (UAS) that efficiently binds yeast Gal4 (Webster et al., 1988; Pfeiffer et al., 2010) GAL4
    719..736     -  misc_feature   MCS (fragment): pUC18/19 multiple cloning site
    835..1761    +  CDS            ChR2(H134R): H134R mutant of an N-terminal fragment of channelrhodopsin-2 from the alga Chlamydomonas reinhardtii (Nagel et al., 2005) blue light-activated cation channel
   1777..2496    +  CDS            EYFP: enhanced YFP mammalian codon-optimized
   3019..3123    +  promoter       AmpR promoter: bla
   3124..3984    +  CDS            AmpR: β-lactamase; bla; confers resistance to ampicillin, carbenicillin, and related antibiotics
   4155..4743    +  rep_origin     ori: high-copy-number ColE1/pMB1/pBR322/pUC origin of replication
   4926..5018    +  CDS            lacI (fragment): lac repressor; lacI; The lac repressor binds to the lac operator to inhibit transcription in E. coli. This inhibition can be relieved by adding lactose or isopropyl-β-D-thiogalactopyranoside (IPTG).
   5031..5052    +  protein_bind   CAP binding site: CAP binding activates transcription in the presence of cAMP. E. coli catabolite activator protein
   5067..5097    +  promoter       lac promoter: promoter for the E. coli lac operon
   5105..5121    +  protein_bind   lac operator: The lac repressor binds to the lac operator to inhibit transcription in E. coli. This inhibition can be relieved by adding lactose or isopropyl-β-D-thiogalactopyranoside (IPTG). lac repressor encoded by lacI
>Addgene plasmid #198805 | pHW449 | addgene full sequence | sequence record 391701 | Addgene NGS Result
AAGCTTGCTAGCCCATGATTACGCCAAGCTACGGGCGGAGTACTGTCCTCCGAGCGGAGTACTGTCCTCC
GAGCGGAGTACTGTCCTCCGAGCGGAGTACTGTCCTCCGAGCGGAGTACTGTCCTCCGAGCGGAGACTCC
CTAGCCCATGATTACGCCAAGCTACGGGCGGAGTACTGTCCTCCGAGCGGAGTACTGTCCTCCGAGCGGA
GTACTGTCCTCCGAGCGGAGTACTGTCCTCCGAGCGGAGTACTGTCCTCCGAGCGGAGACTCCCTAGCCC
ATGATTACGCCAAGCTACGGGCGGAGTACTGTCCTCCGAGCGGAGTACTGTCCTCCGAGCGGAGTACTGT
CCTCCGAGCGGAGTACTGTCCTCCGAGCGGAGTACTGTCCTCCGAGCGGAGACTCCCTAGGGGCGGCCGC
ACTGACTGGGCCGGCCAAAAATGCATAAGGTTTTGCTGGCACTGTTCTTTATCTTTCTGGCACCAGCATC
CGCACTGGCAGTCTCCGAACCGGCCTGCAGGTCGATTTTTTGCAAATTACGAGCGTTGTAGGGGGCGGAG
CGATAGGTCCTATAGGTTTTGGTATATCATCATTCATTCATTCATTGGTACATTCATTTACCCACCTTCC
TCTTTCTGAGCTTCTCTGGAGTTCTGTGCTTCCTTTTTCCCTTATCTTTATACTGTAATTTTTAACTTTC
AGGCATTGATTGGCGCGCCTCTAGAGGATCCCCGGGATTGGCCAAAGGACCCAAAGGTATGTTTCGAATG
ATACTAACATAACATAGAACATTTTCAGGAGGACCCTTGGCTAGCGTCGACGGTACCGGTAAAAATGGAC
TATGGCGGCGCTTTGTCTGCCGTCGGACGCGAACTTTTGTTCGTTACTAATCCTGTGGTGGTGAACGGGT
CCGTCCTGGTCCCTGAGGATCAATGTTACTGTGCCGGATGGATTGAATCTCGCGGCACGAACGGCGCTCA
GACCGCGTCAAATGTCCTGCAGTGGCTTGCAGCAGGATTCAGCATTTTGCTGCTGATGTTCTATGCCTAC
CAAACCTGGAAATCTACATGCGGCTGGGAGGAGATCTATGTGTGCGCCATTGAAATGGTTAAGGTGATTC
TCGAGTTCTTTTTTGAGTTTAAGAATCCCTCTATGCTCTACCTTGCCACAGGACACCGGGTGCAGTGGCT
GCGCTATGCAGAGTGGCTGCTCACTTGTCCTGTCATCCTTATCCGCCTGAGCAACCTCACCGGCCTGAGC
AACGACTACAGCAGGAGAACCATGGGACTCCTTGTCTCAGACATCGGGACTATCGTGTGGGGGGCTACCA
GCGCCATGGCAACCGGCTATGTTAAAGTCATCTTCTTTTGTCTTGGATTGTGCTATGGCGCGAACACATT
TTTTCACGCCGCCAAAGCATATATCGAGGGTTATCATACTGTGCCAAAGGGTCGGTGCCGCCAGGTCGTG
ACCGGCATGGCATGGCTGTTTTTCGTGAGCTGGGGTATGTTCCCAATTCTCTTCATTTTGGGGCCCGAAG
GTTTTGGCGTCCTGAGCGTCTATGGCTCCACCGTAGGTCACACGATTATTGATCTGATGAGTAAAAATTG
TTGGGGGTTGTTGGGACACTACCTGCGCGTCCTGATCCACGAGCACATATTGATTCACGGAGATATCCGC
AAAACCACCAAACTGAACATCGGCGGAACGGAGATCGAGGTCGAGACTCTCGTCGAAGACGAAGCCGAGG
CCGGAGCCGTGCCAGCGGCCGCCACCATGGTGAGCAAGGGCGAGGAGCTGTTCACCGGGGTGGTGCCCAT
CCTGGTCGAGCTGGACGGCGACGTAAACGGCCACAAGTTCAGCGTGTCCGGCGAGGGCGAGGGCGATGCC
ACCTACGGCAAGCTGACCCTGAAGTTCATCTGCACCACCGGCAAGCTGCCCGTGCCCTGGCCCACCCTCG
TGACCACCTTCGGCTACGGCCTGCAGTGCTTCGCCCGCTACCCCGACCACATGAAGCAGCACGACTTCTT
CAAGTCCGCCATGCCCGAAGGCTACGTCCAGGAGCGCACCATCTTCTTCAAGGACGACGGCAACTACAAG
ACCCGCGCCGAGGTGAAGTTCGAGGGCGACACCCTGGTGAACCGCATCGAGCTGAAGGGCATCGACTTCA
AGGAGGACGGCAACATCCTGGGGCACAAGCTGGAGTACAACTACAACAGCCACAACGTCTATATCATGGC
CGACAAGCAGAAGAACGGCATCAAGGTGAACTTCAAGATCCGCCACAACATCGAGGACGGCAGCGTGCAG
CTCGCCGACCACTACCAGCAGAACACCCCCATCGGCGACGGCCCCGTGCTGCTGCCCGACAACCACTACC
TGAGCTACCAGTCCGCCCTGAGCAAAGACCCCAACGAGAAGCGCGATCACATGGTCCTGCTGGAGTTCGT
GACCGCCGCCGGGATCACTCTCGGCATGGACGAGCTGTACAAGTAAGAATTCGCTAGCCGGCCATACAAG
TAATCCGGATGATCGACGCCAACGTCGTTGAATTTTCAAATTTTAAATACTGAATATTTGTTTTTTTTCC
TATTATTTATTTATTCTCTTTGTGTTTTTTTTCTTGCTTTCTAAAAAATTAATTCAATCCAAATCTAAAC
ATTTTTTTTTCTCTTTCCGTCTCCCAATTCGTATTCCGCTCCTCTCATCTGAACACAATGTGCAAGTTTA
TTTATCTTCTCGCTTTCATTTCATTAGGACGTGGGGGGAATTGGTGGAAGGGGGAAACACACAAAAGGAT
GATGGAAATGAAATAAGGACACACAATATGCAACAACATTCAATTCAGAAATATGGAGGAAGGTTTAAAA
GAAAACATAAAAATATATAGAGGAGGAAGGAAAACTAGTAAAAAATAAGCAAAGAAATTAGGCGAACGAT
GAGAATTGTCCTCGCTTGGGCCCAAAAGGCCTTTTTTTTTTGGCGCCGACGTCAGGTGGCACTTTTCGGG
GAAATGTGCGCGGAACCCCTATTTGTTTATTTTTCTAAATACATTCAAATATGTATCCGCTCATGAGACA
ATAACCCTGATAAATGCTTCAATAATATTGAAAAAGGAAGAGTATGAGTATTCAACATTTCCGTGTCGCC
CTTATTCCCTTTTTTGCGGCATTTTGCCTTCCTGTTTTTGCTCACCCAGAAACGCTGGTGAAAGTAAAAG
ATGCTGAAGATCAGTTGGGTGCACGAGTGGGTTACATCGAACTGGATCTCAACAGCGGTAAGATCCTTGA
GAGTTTTCGCCCCGAAGAACGTTTTCCAATGATGAGCACTTTTAAAGTTCTGCTATGTGGCGCGGTATTA
TCCCGTATTGACGCCGGGCAAGAGCAACTCGGTCGCCGCATACACTATTCTCAGAATGACTTGGTTGAGT
ACTCACCAGTCACAGAAAAGCATCTTACGGATGGCATGACAGTAAGAGAATTATGCAGTGCTGCCATAAC
CATGAGTGATAACACTGCGGCCAACTTACTTCTGACAACGATCGGAGGACCGAAGGAGCTAACCGCTTTT
TTGCACAACATGGGGGATCATGTAACTCGCCTTGATCGTTGGGAACCGGAGCTGAATGAAGCCATACCAA
ACGACGAGCGTGACACCACGATGCCTGTAGCAATGGCAACAACGTTGCGCAAACTATTAACTGGCGAACT
ACTTACTCTAGCTTCCCGGCAACAATTAATAGACTGGATGGAGGCGGATAAAGTTGCAGGACCACTTCTG
CGCTCGGCCCTTCCGGCTGGCTGGTTTATTGCTGATAAATCTGGAGCCGGTGAGCGTGGGTCTCGCGGTA
TCATTGCAGCACTGGGGCCAGATGGTAAGCCCTCCCGTATCGTAGTTATCTACACGACGGGGAGTCAGGC
AACTATGGATGAACGAAATAGACAGATCGCTGAGATAGGTGCCTCACTGATTAAGCATTGGTAACTGTCA
GACCAAGTTTACTCATATATACTTTAGATTGATTTAAAACTTCATTTTTAATTTAAAAGGATCTAGGTGA
AGATCCTTTTTGATAATCTCATGACCAAAATCCCTTAACGTGAGTTTTCGTTCCACTGAGCGTCAGACCC
CGTAGAAAAGATCAAAGGATCTTCTTGAGATCCTTTTTTTCTGCGCGTAATCTGCTGCTTGCAAACAAAA
AAACCACCGCTACCAGCGGTGGTTTGTTTGCCGGATCAAGAGCTACCAACTCTTTTTCCGAAGGTAACTG
GCTTCAGCAGAGCGCAGATACCAAATACTGTTCTTCTAGTGTAGCCGTAGTTAGGCCACCACTTCAAGAA
CTCTGTAGCACCGCCTACATACCTCGCTCTGCTAATCCTGTTACCAGTGGCTGCTGCCAGTGGCGATAAG
TCGTGTCTTACCGGGTTGGACTCAAGACGATAGTTACCGGATAAGGCGCAGCGGTCGGGCTGAACGGGGG
GTTCGTGCACACAGCCCAGCTTGGAGCGAACGACCTACACCGAACTGAGATACCTACAGCGTGAGCTATG
AGAAAGCGCCACGCTTCCCGAAGGGAGAAAGGCGGACAGGTATCCGGTAAGCGGCAGGGTCGGAACAGGA
GAGCGCACGAGGGAGCTTCCAGGGGGAAACGCCTGGTATCTTTATAGTCCTGTCGGGTTTCGCCACCTCT
GACTTGAGCGTCGATTTTTGTGATGCTCGTCAGGGGGGCGGAGCCTATGGAAAAACGCCAGCAACGCGGC
CTTTTTACGGTTCCTGGCCTTTTGCTGGCCTTTTGCTCACATGTTCTTTCCTGCGTTATCCCCTGATTCT
GTGGATAACCGTATTACCGCCTTTGAGTGAGCTGATACCGCTCGCCGCAGCCGAACGACCGAGCGCAGCG
AGTCAGTGAGCGAGGAAGCGGAAGAGCGCCCAATACGCAAACCGCCTCTCCCCGCGCGTTGGCCGATTCA
TTAATGCAGCTGGCACGACAGGTTTCCCGACTGGAAAGCGGGCAGTGAGCGCAACGCAATTAATGTGAGT
TAGCTCACTCATTAGGCACCCCAGGCTTTACACTTTATGCTTCCGGCTCGTATGTTGTGTGGAATTGTGA
GCGGATAACAATTTCACACAGGAAACAGCTATGACCATGATTACGCCAAGCTGTAAGTTTAAACATGATC
TTACTAACTAACTATTCTCATTTAAATTTTCAGAGCTTAAAAATGGCTGAAATCACTCACAACGATGGAT
ACGCTAACAACTTGGAAATGAAAT
